>Addgene plasmid #171028 | pMSCVhyg-3xT7 | addgene full sequence | sequence record 339654 | Addgene NGS Result
AATGAAAGACCCCACCTGTAGGTTTGGCAAGCTAGCTTAAGTAACGCCATTTTGCAAGGCATGGAAAATA
CATAACTGAGAATAGAGAAGTTCAGATCAAGGTTAGGAACAGAGAGACAGCAGAATATGGGCCAAACAGG
ATATCTGTGGTAAGCAGTTCCTGCCCCGGCTCAGGGCCAAGAACAGATGGTCCCCAGATGCGGTCCCGCC
CTCAGCAGTTTCTAGAGAACCATCAGATGTTTCCAGGGTGCCCCAAGGACCTGAAATGACCCTGTGCCTT
ATTTGAACTAACCAATCAGTTCGCTTCTCGCTTCTGTTCGCGCGCTTCTGCTCCCCGAGCTCAATAAAAG
AGCCCACAACCCCTCACTCGGCGCGCCAGTCCTCCGATAGACTGCGTCGCCCGGGTACCCGTATTCCCAA
TAAAGCCTCTTGCTGTTTGCATCCGAATCGTGGACTCGCTGATCCTTGGGAGGGTCTCCTCAGATTGATT
GACTGCCCACCTCGGGGGTCTTTCATTTGGAGGTTCCACCGAGATTTGGAGACCCCTGCCCAGGGACCAC
CGACCCCCCCGCCGGGAGGTAAGCTGGCCAGCGGTCGTTTCGTGTCTGTCTCTGTCTTTGTGCGTGTTTG
TGCCGGCATCTAATGTTTGCGCCTGCGTCTGTACTAGTTAGCTAACTAGCTCTGTATCTGGCGGACCCGT
GGTGGAACTGACGAGTTCTGAACACCCGGCCGCAACCCTGGGAGACGTCCCAGGGACTTTGGGGGCCGTT
TTTGTGGCCCGACCTGAGGAAGGGAGTCGATGTGGAATCCGACCCCGTCAGGATATGTGGTTCTGGTAGG
AGACGAGAACCTAAAACAGTTCCCGCCTCCGTCTGAATTTTTGCTTTCGGTTTGGAACCGAAGCCGCGCG
TCTTGTCTGCTGCAGCGCTGCAGCATCGTTCTGTGTTGTCTCTGTCTGACTGTGTTTCTGTATTTGTCTG
AAAATTAGGGCCAGACTGTTACCACTCCCTTAAGTTTGACCTTAGGTCACTGGAAAGATGTCGAGCGGAT
CGCTCACAACCAGTCGGTAGATGTCAAGAAGAGACGTTGGGTTACCTTCTGCTCTGCAGAATGGCCAACC
TTTAACGTCGGATGGCCGCGAGACGGCACCTTTAACCGAGACCTCATCACCCAGGTTAAGATCAAGGTCT
TTTCACCTGGCCCGCATGGACACCCAGACCAGGTCCCCTACATCGTGACCTGGGAAGCCTTGGCTTTTGA
CCCCCCTCCCTGGGTCAAGCCCTTTGTACACCCTAAGCCTCCGCCTCCTCTTCCTCCATCCGCCCCGTCT
CTCCCCCTTGAACCTCCTCGTTCGACCCCGCCTCGATCCTCCCTTTATCCAGCCCTCACTCCTTCTCTAG
GCGCCGGAATTAGATCTCTCGACGAGGCCACCATGGCTTCTATGACCGGCGGGCAGCAAATGGGCGGCTC
TTCGGCCAGCATGGCTTCTATGACCGGTGGCCAACAGATGGGTGGTTCCTCAGCTAGAATGGCGAGTATG
ACCGGTGGCCAACAGATGGGTGGTAGTGGAAGCGCGTGGAGCCACCCTCAGTTCGAGAAGGGAGGAGGAA
GCGGCGGAGGCAGCGGAGGAAGCGCTTGGAGCCACCCGCAGTTCGAGAAAGGAGCTAGATCACCCGGGCT
CGAGTGAGCAGTTAACGAATTCTACCGGGTAGGGGAGGCGCTTTTCCCAAGGCAGTCTGGAGCATGCGCT
TTAGCAGCCCCGCTGGGCACTTGGCGCTACACAAGTGGCCTCTGGCCTCGCACACATTCCACATCCACCG
GTAGGCGCCAACCGGCTCCGTTCTTTGGTGGCCCCTTCGCGCCACCTTCTACTCCTCCCCTAGTCAGGAA
GTTCCCCCCCGCCCCGCAGCTCGCGTCGTGCAGGACGTGACAAATGGAAGTAGCACGTCTCACTAGTCTC
GTGCAGATGGACAGCACCGCTGAGCAATGGAAGCGGGTAGGCCTTTGGGGCAGCGGCCAATAGCAGCTTT
GCTCCTTCGCTTTCTGGGCTCAGAGGCTGGGAAGGGGTGGGTCCGGGGGCGGGCTCAGGGGCGGGCTCAG
GGGCGGGGCGGGCGCCCGAAGGTCCTCCGGAGGCCCGGCATTCTGCACGCTTCAAAAGCGCACGTCTGCC
GCGCTGTTCTCCTCTTCCTCATCTCCGGGCCTTTCGACCTGCATCCCGCCACCATGAAAAAGCCTGAACT
CACCGCGACGTCTGTCGAGAAGTTTCTGATCGAAAAGTTCGACAGCGTCTCCGACCTGATGCAGCTCTCG
GAGGGCGAAGAATCTCGTGCTTTCAGCTTCGATGTAGGAGGGCGTGGATATGTCCTGCGGGTAAATAGCT
GCGCCGATGGTTTCTACAAAGATCGTTATGTTTATCGGCACTTTGCATCGGCCGCGCTCCCGATTCCGGA
AGTGCTTGACATTGGGGAATTCAGCGAGAGCCTGACCTATTGCATCTCCCGCCGTGCACAGGGTGTCACG
TTGCAAGACCTGCCTGAAACCGAACTGCCCGCTGTTCTGCAGCCGGTCGCGGAGGCCATGGATGCGATCG
CTGCGGCCGATCTTAGCCAGACGAGCGGGTTCGGCCCATTCGGACCGCAAGGAATCGGTCAATACACTAC
ATGGCGTGATTTCATATGCGCGATTGCTGATCCCCATGTGTATCACTGGCAAACTGTGATGGACGACACC
GTCAGTGCGTCCGTCGCGCAGGCTCTCGATGAGCTGATGCTTTGGGCCGAGGACTGCCCCGAAGTCCGGC
ACCTCGTGCACGCGGATTTCGGCTCCAACAATGTCCTGACGGACAATGGCCGCATAACAGCGGTCATTGA
CTGGAGCGAGGCGATGTTCGGGGATTCCCAATACGAGGTCGCCAACATCTTCTTCTGGAGGCCGTGGTTG
GCTTGTATGGAGCAGCAGACGCGCTACTTCGAGCGGAGGCATCCGGAGCTTGCAGGATCGCCGCGGCTCC
GGGCGTATATGCTCCGCATTGGTCTTGACCAACTCTATCAGAGCTTGGTTGACGGCAATTTCGATGATGC
AGCTTGGGCGCAGGGTCGATGCGACGCAATCGTCCGATCCGGAGCCGGGACTGTCGGGCGTACACAAATC
GCCCGCAGAAGCGCGGCCGTCTGGACCGATGGCTGTGTAGAAGTACTCGCCGATAGTGGAAACCGACGCC
CCAGCACTCGTCCGAGGGCAAAGGAATAGAGTAGATGCCGACCGAACAAGAGCTGATTTCGAGAACGCCT
CAGCCAGCAACTCGCGCGAGCCTAGCAAGGCAAATGCGAGAGAACGGCCTTACGCTTGGTGGCACAGTTC
TCGTCCACAGTTCGCTAAGCTCGCTCGGCTGGGTCGCGGGAGGGCCGGTCGCAGTGATTCAGGCCCTTCT
GGATTGTGTTGGTCCCCAGGGCACGATTGTCATGCCCACGCACTCGGGTGATCTGACTGATCCCGCAGAT
TGGAGATCGCCGCCCGTGCCTGCCGATTGGGTGCAGATCCGTCGACCTGCAGCCAAGCTTATCGATAAAA
TAAAAGATTTTATTTAGTCTCCAGAAAAAGGGGGGAATGAAAGACCCCACCTGTAGGTTTGGCAAGCTAG
CTTAAGTAACGCCATTTTGCAAGGCATGGAAAATACATAACTGAGAATAGAGAAGTTCAGATCAAGGTTA
GGAACAGAGAGACAGCAGAATATGGGCCAAACAGGATATCTGTGGTAAGCAGTTCCTGCCCCGGCTCAGG
GCCAAGAACAGATGGTCCCCAGATGCGGTCCCGCCCTCAGCAGTTTCTAGAGAACCATCAGATGTTTCCA
GGGTGCCCCAAGGACCTGAAATGACCCTGTGCCTTATTTGAACTAACCAATCAGTTCGCTTCTCGCTTCT
GTTCGCGCGCTTCTGCTCCCCGAGCTCAATAAAAGAGCCCACAACCCCTCACTCGGCGCGCCAGTCCTCC
GATAGACTGCGTCGCCCGGGTACCCGTGTATCCAATAAACCCTCTTGCAGTTGCATCCGACTTGTGGTCT
CGCTGTTCCTTGGGAGGGTCTCCTCTGAGTGATTGACTACCCGTCAGCGGGGGTCTTTCATGGGTAACAG
TTTCTTGAAGTTGGAGAACAACATTCTGAGGGTAGGAGTCGAATATTAAGTAATCCTGACTCAATTAGCC
ACTGTTTTGAATCCACATACTCCAATACTCCTGAAATAGTTCATTATGGACAGCGCAGAAAGAGCTGGGG
AGAATTGTGAAATTGTTATCCGCTCACAATTCCACACAACATACGAGCCGGAAGCATAAAGTGTAAAGCC
TGGGGTGCCTAATGAGTGAGCTAACTCACATTAATTGCGTTGCGCTCACTGCCCGCTTTCCAGTCGGGAA
ACCTGTCGTGCCAGCTGCATTAATGAATCGGCCAACGCGCGGGGAGAGGCGGTTTGCGTATTGGGCGCTC
TTCCGCTTCCTCGCTCACTGACTCGCTGCGCTCGGTCGTTCGGCTGCGGCGAGCGGTATCAGCTCACTCA
AAGGCGGTAATACGGTTATCCACAGAATCAGGGGATAACGCAGGAAAGAACATGTGAGCAAAAGGCCAGC
AAAAGGCCAGGAACCGTAAAAAGGCCGCGTTGCTGGCGTTTTTCCATAGGCTCCGCCCCCCTGACGAGCA
TCACAAAAATCGACGCTCAAGTCAGAGGTGGCGAAACCCGACAGGACTATAAAGATACCAGGCGTTTCCC
CCTGGAAGCTCCCTCGTGCGCTCTCCTGTTCCGACCCTGCCGCTTACCGGATACCTGTCCGCCTTTCTCC
CTTCGGGAAGCGTGGCGCTTTCTCATAGCTCACGCTGTAGGTATCTCAGTTCGGTGTAGGTCGTTCGCTC
CAAGCTGGGCTGTGTGCACGAACCCCCCGTTCAGCCCGACCGCTGCGCCTTATCCGGTAACTATCGTCTT
GAGTCCAACCCGGTAAGACACGACTTATCGCCACTGGCAGCAGCCACTGGTAACAGGATTAGCAGAGCGA
GGTATGTAGGCGGTGCTACAGAGTTCTTGAAGTGGTGGCCTAACTACGGCTACACTAGAAGAACAGTATT
TGGTATCTGCGCTCTGCTGAAGCCAGTTACCTTCGGAAAAAGAGTTGGTAGCTCTTGATCCGGCAAACAA
ACCACCGCTGGTAGCGGTGGTTTTTTTGTTTGCAAGCAGCAGATTACGCGCAGAAAAAAAGGATCTCAAG
AAGATCCTTTGATCTTTTCTACGGGGTCTGACGCTCAGTGGAACGAAAACTCACGTTAAGGGATTTTGGT
CATGAGATTATCAAAAAGGATCTTCACCTAGATCCTTTTAAATTAAAAATGAAGTTTTAAATCAATCTAA
AGTATATATGAGTAAACTTGGTCTGACAGTTACCAATGCTTAATCAGTGAGGCACCTATCTCAGCGATCT
GTCTATTTCGTTCATCCATAGTTGCCTGACTCCCCGTCGTGTAGATAACTACGATACGGGAGGGCTTACC
ATCTGGCCCCAGTGCTGCAATGATACCGCGAGACCCACGCTCACCGGCTCCAGATTTATCAGCAATAAAC
CAGCCAGCCGGAAGGGCCGAGCGCAGAAGTGGTCCTGCAACTTTATCCGCCTCCATCCAGTCTATTAATT
GTTGCCGGGAAGCTAGAGTAAGTAGTTCGCCAGTTAATAGTTTGCGCAACGTTGTTGCCATTGCTACAGG
CATCGTGGTGTCACGCTCGTCGTTTGGTATGGCTTCATTCAGCTCCGGTTCCCAACGATCAAGGCGAGTT
ACATGATCCCCCATGTTGTGCAAAAAAGCGGTTAGCTCCTTCGGTCCTCCGATCGTTGTCAGAAGTAAGT
TGGCCGCAGTGTTATCACTCATGGTTATGGCAGCACTGCATAATTCTCTTACTGTCATGCCATCCGTAAG
ATGCTTTTCTGTGACTGGTGAGTACTCAACCAAGTCATTCTGAGAATAGTGTATGCGGCGACCGAGTTGC
TCTTGCCCGGCGTCAATACGGGATAATACCGCGCCACATAGCAGAACTTTAAAAGTGCTCATCATTGGAA
AACGTTCTTCGGGGCGAAAACTCTCAAGGATCTTACCGCTGTTGAGATCCAGTTCGATGTAACCCACTCG
TGCACCCAACTGATCTTCAGCATCTTTTACTTTCACCAGCGTTTCTGGGTGAGCAAAAACAGGAAGGCAA
AATGCCGCAAAAAAGGGAATAAGGGCGACACGGAAATGTTGAATACTCATACTCTTCCTTTTTCAATATT
ATTGAAGCATTTATCAGGGTTATTGTCTCATGAGCGGATACATATTTGAATGTATTTAGAAAAATAAACA
AATAGGGGTTCCGCGCACATTTCCCCGAAAAGTGCCACCTGACGTCTAAGAAACCATTATTATCATGACA
TTAACCTATAAAAATAGGCGTATCACGAGGCCCTTTCGTCTCGCGCGTTTCGGTGATGACGGTGAAAACC
TCTGACACATGCAGCTCCCGGAGACGGTCACAGCTTGTCTGTAAGCGGATGCCGGGAGCAGACAAGCCCG
TCAGGGCGCGTCAGCGGGTGTTGGCGGGTGTCGGGGCTGGCTTAACTATGCGGCATCAGAGCAGATTGTA
CTGAGAGTGCACCATATGCGGTGTGAAATACCGCACAGATGCGTAAGGAGAAAATACCGCATCAGGCGCC
ATTCGCCATTCAGGCTGCGCAACTGTTGGGAAGGGCGATCGGTGCGGGCCTCTTCGCTATTACGCCAGCT
GGCGAAAGGGGGATGTGCTGCAAGGCGATTAAGTTGGGTAACGCCAGGGTTTTCCCAGTCACGACGTTGT
AAAACGACGGCGCAAGGAATGGTGCATGCAAGGAGATGGCGCCCAACAGTCCCCCGGCCACGGGGCCTGC
CACCATACCCACGCCGAAACAAGCGCTCATGAGCCCGAAGTGGCGAGCCCGATCTTCCCCATCGGTGATG
TCGGCGATATAGGCGCCAGCAACCGCACCTGTGGCGCCGGTGATGCCGGCCACGATGCGTCCGGCGTAGA
GGCGATTAGTCCAATTTGTTAAAGACAGGATATCAGTGGTCCAGGCTCTAGTTTTGACTCAACAATATCA
CCAGCTGAAGCCTATAGAGTACGAGCCATAGATAAAATAAAAGATTTTATTTAGTCTCCAGAAAAAGGGG
GG
Features (pLannotate 1.2.2; 21 found; start..end, strand, type, name):
      1..517     +  LTR            5' LTR: 5' long terminal repeat from murine embryonic stem cell virus
    581..922     +  misc_feature   MESV Ψ: packaging signal of murine embryonic stem cell virus
    989..1405    +  CDS            gag (truncated): truncated Moloney murine leukemia virus (MMLV) gag gene lacking the start codon
   1574..1599    +  CDS            Twin-Strep-tag (fragment): two Strep-Tag®II moieties connected by a linker for enhanced binding to Strep-Tactin®, an engineered form of streptavidin (Schmidt et al., 2013)
   1637..1656    +  CDS            Strep-Tag II (fragment): peptide that binds Strep-Tactin®, an engineered form of streptavidin
   1707..2206    +  promoter       PGK promoter: mouse phosphoglycerate kinase 1 promoter
   2224..3249    +  CDS            HygR: aminoglycoside phosphotransferase from E. coli; aph(4)-Ia; confers resistance to hygromycin
   3267..3545    +  CDS            yokD (fragment): YOKD_BACSU - Experimental evidence at protein level: Swiss-Prot protein existence level 1. May contribute to antibiotic resistance. From Bacillus subtilis (strain 168).
   3607..4121    +  LTR            3' LTR: 3' long terminal repeat from murine embryonic stem cell virus
   4283..4299    -  protein_bind   lac operator: The lac repressor binds to the lac operator to inhibit transcription in E. coli. This inhibition can be relieved by adding lactose or isopropyl-β-D-thiogalactopyranoside (IPTG). lac repressor encoded by lacI
   4307..4337    -  promoter       lac promoter: promoter for the E. coli lac operon
   4352..4373    -  protein_bind   CAP binding site: CAP binding activates transcription in the presence of cAMP. E. coli catabolite activator protein
   4386..4478    -  CDS            lacI (fragment): lac repressor; lacI; The lac repressor binds to the lac operator to inhibit transcription in E. coli. This inhibition can be relieved by adding lactose or isopropyl-β-D-thiogalactopyranoside (IPTG).
   4661..5249    -  rep_origin     ori: high-copy-number ColE1/pMB1/pBR322/pUC origin of replication
   5420..6280    -  CDS            AmpR: β-lactamase; bla; confers resistance to ampicillin, carbenicillin, and related antibiotics
   6281..6385    -  promoter       AmpR promoter: bla
   6480..6515    +  CDS            rop (fragment): Rop protein, which maintains plasmids at low copy number; rop
   6617..6716    +  misc_feature   bom (fragment): basis of mobility region from pBR322
   6722..6871    -  CDS            lacZα (fragment): LacZα fragment of β-galactosidase; lacZ fragment
   6871..7072    -  CDS            TcR (fragment): tetracycline efflux protein; tet; confers resistance to tetracycline
   7073..7171    +  CDS            env (fragment): murine leukemia virus gPr80 envelope polyprotein precursor; env; proteolytically cleaved into gp70SU and p15TM subunits
