[The description below was written by a language model from this plasmid's Addgene catalogue record and pLannotate feature annotations shown in this document.]
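Description:
pMSCVhyg-3xT7 is an empty gammaretroviral expression backbone built on pMSCVhyg, designed so that a gene of interest can be cloned by restriction enzymes in frame behind an N-terminal triple T7 epitope tag and stably expressed in mammalian cells. The 7.2 kb plasmid carries the murine embryonic stem cell virus 5' and 3' LTRs flanking the Ψ packaging signal and a truncated, start-codon-less gag segment, which together allow the transcript to be packaged into retroviral particles when the viral proteins are supplied in trans by a packaging system. The 5' LTR also serves as the promoter for the tagged insert after integration.

Downstream of the cloning region, an internal mouse PGK promoter drives the hygromycin phosphotransferase gene, allowing selection of transduced or transfected cells with hygromycin. The tag cassette was derived from a plasmid carrying an N-terminal 3xT7 and double Strep-tag II module. The automated annotation does not call the T7 tags themselves but detects short Strep-tag II/Twin-Strep fragments between gag and the PGK promoter, suggesting that part of the Strep module may have been carried over with the tag, although the catalogue entry lists only 3xT7.

In bacteria the plasmid is maintained by a high-copy ColE1/pUC-type origin and selected with ampicillin via β-lactamase. The remaining backbone hits (lac promoter/operator, lacI, lacZα, rop, bom, TcR, env and yokD fragments) are partial and appear to be non-functional remnants. The vector is suited to making stable cell lines expressing T7-tagged proteins for antibody-based detection or immunoprecipitation. The associated publication concerns the role of MED1 in adipose lipogenesis.
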