Addgene plasmid #171028: pMSCVhyg-3xT7
Purpose: (Empty Backbone) Expresses 3xT7-tagged target in mammalian cells
Depositing lab: Kai Ge. Depositing organization: National Institute of Diabetes & Digestive & Kidney Diseases (NIDDK). Publication: MED1 is a lipogenesis coactivator required for postnatal adipose expansion. Jang Y, Park YK, Lee JE, Wan D, Tran N, Gavrilova O, Ge K. Genes Dev. 2021 Apr 22. pii: gad.347583.120. doi: 10.1101/gad.347583.120. PubMed 33888555.
Backbone
  Vector backbone: pMSCVhyg
  Vector type: Mammalian Expression, Retroviral
  Promoter: 5' LTR
  Selectable markers: Hygromycin
  Tag / fusion protein: 3x-T7 (N terminal on backbone)
Growth in bacteria
  Bacterial resistance: Ampicillin, 100 μg/mL
  Growth temperature: 37°C
  Growth strain: NEB Stable
  Copy number: Unknown
Gene/Insert
  Cloning method: Restriction Enzyme
Resource information
  A portion of this plasmid was derived from a plasmid made by: pTAG1-hygroTK-N-term 3xT7 double StrepII tag
Terms and licenses: Academic/Nonprofit Terms; Industry Terms: Not Available to Industry
Depositor comments: Brown DA, Di Cerbo V, Feldmann A, Ahn J, Ito S, Blackledge NP, Nakayama M, McClellan M, Dimitrova E, Turberfield AH, et al. 2017. The SET1 complex selects actively transcribed target genes viamultivalent interaction with CpG island chromatin. Cell Rep 20: 2313–2327. doi:10.1016/j.celrep.2017.08.030
How to cite: pMSCVhyg-3xT7 was a gift from Kai Ge (Addgene plasmid # 171028 ; http://n2t.net/addgene:171028 ; RRID:Addgene_171028)
